>Addgene plasmid #89634 | pcDNA3.1-dCas9-MQ1(Q147L)-EGFP | addgene full sequence | sequence record 313790 | Addgene NGS Result
GACATTGATTATTGACTAGTTATTAATAGTAATCAATTACGGGGTCATTAGTTCATAGCCCATATATGGA
GTTCCGCGTTACATAACTTACGGTAAATGGCCCGCCTGGCTGACCGCCCAACGACCCCCGCCCATTGACG
TCAATAATGACGTATGTTCCCATAGTAACGCCAATAGGGACTTTCCATTGACGTCAATGGGTGGAGTATT
TACGGTAAACTGCCCACTTGGCAGTACATCAAGTGTATCATATGCCAAGTACGCCCCCTATTGACGTCAA
TGACGGTAAATGGCCCGCCTGGCATTATGCCCAGTACATGACCTTATGGGACTTTCCTACTTGGCAGTAC
ATCTACGTATTAGTCATCGCTATTACCATGGTGATGCGGTTTTGGCAGTACATCAATGGGCGTGGATAGC
GGTTTGACTCACGGGGATTTCCAAGTCTCCACCCCATTGACGTCAATGGGAGTTTGTTTTGGCACCAAAA
TCAACGGGACTTTCCAAAATGTCGTAACAACTCCGCCCCATTGACGCAAATGGGCGGTAGGCGTGTACGG
TGGGAGGTCTATATAAGCAGAGCTCTCTGGCTAACTAGAGAACCCACTGCTTACTGGCTTATCGAAATTA
ATACGACTCACTATAGGGAGACCCAAGCTGGCTAGTTAAGCTTGGTACCGAGCTCGGATCCACTAGTCCA
GTGTGGTGGAATTCTGCAGATATCCAGCACAGTGGCGGCCGCTCGAGTCTAGAGCCACCATGGACTACAA
AGACCATGACGGTGATTATAAAGATCATGACATCGATTACAAGGATGACGATGACAAGATGGCCCCCAAG
AAGAAGAGGAAGGTGGGCCGCGGAATGGACAAGAAGTACTCCATTGGGCTCGCCATCGGCACAAACAGCG
TCGGCTGGGCCGTCATTACGGACGAGTACAAGGTGCCGAGCAAAAAATTCAAAGTTCTGGGCAATACCGA
TCGCCACAGCATAAAGAAGAACCTCATTGGCGCCCTCCTGTTCGACTCCGGGGAAACCGCCGAAGCCACG
CGGCTCAAAAGAACAGCACGGCGCAGATATACCCGCAGAAAGAATCGGATCTGCTACCTGCAGGAGATCT
TTAGTAATGAGATGGCTAAGGTGGATGACTCTTTCTTCCATAGGCTGGAGGAGTCCTTTTTGGTGGAGGA
GGATAAAAAGCACGAGCGCCACCCAATCTTTGGCAATATCGTGGACGAGGTGGCGTACCATGAAAAGTAC
CCAACCATATATCATCTGAGGAAGAAGCTTGTAGACAGTACTGATAAGGCTGACTTGCGGTTGATCTATC
TCGCGCTGGCGCATATGATCAAATTTCGGGGACACTTCCTCATCGAGGGGGACCTGAACCCAGACAACAG
CGATGTCGACAAACTCTTTATCCAACTGGTTCAGACTTACAATCAGCTTTTCGAAGAGAACCCGATCAAC
GCATCCGGAGTTGACGCCAAAGCAATCCTGAGCGCTAGGCTGTCCAAATCCCGGCGGCTCGAAAACCTCA
TCGCACAGCTCCCTGGGGAGAAGAAGAACGGCCTGTTTGGTAATCTTATCGCCCTGTCACTCGGGCTGAC
CCCCAACTTTAAATCTAACTTCGACCTGGCCGAAGATGCCAAGCTTCAACTGAGCAAAGACACCTACGAT
GATGATCTCGACAATCTGCTGGCCCAGATCGGCGACCAGTACGCAGACCTTTTTTTGGCGGCAAAGAACC
TGTCAGACGCCATTCTGCTGAGTGATATTCTGCGAGTGAACACGGAGATCACCAAAGCTCCGCTGAGCGC
TAGTATGATCAAGCGCTATGATGAGCACCACCAAGACTTGACTTTGCTGAAGGCCCTTGTCAGACAGCAA
CTGCCTGAGAAGTACAAGGAAATTTTCTTCGATCAGTCTAAAAATGGCTACGCCGGATACATTGACGGCG
GAGCAAGCCAGGAGGAATTTTACAAATTTATTAAGCCCATCTTGGAAAAAATGGACGGCACCGAGGAGCT
GCTGGTAAAGCTTAACAGAGAAGATCTGTTGCGCAAACAGCGCACTTTCGACAATGGAAGCATCCCCCAC
CAGATTCACCTGGGCGAACTGCACGCTATCCTCAGGCGGCAAGAGGATTTCTACCCCTTTTTGAAAGATA
ACAGGGAAAAGATTGAGAAAATCCTCACATTTCGGATACCCTACTATGTAGGCCCCCTCGCCCGGGGAAA
TTCCAGATTCGCGTGGATGACTCGCAAATCAGAAGAGACCATCACTCCCTGGAACTTCGAGGAAGTCGTG
GATAAGGGGGCCTCTGCCCAGTCCTTCATCGAAAGGATGACTAACTTTGATAAAAATCTGCCTAACGAAA
AGGTGCTTCCTAAACACTCTCTGCTGTACGAGTACTTCACAGTTTATAACGAGCTCACCAAGGTCAAATA
CGTCACAGAAGGGATGAGAAAGCCAGCATTCCTGTCTGGAGAGCAGAAGAAAGCTATCGTGGACCTCCTC
TTCAAGACGAACCGGAAAGTTACCGTGAAACAGCTCAAAGAAGACTATTTCAAAAAGATTGAATGTTTCG
ACTCTGTTGAAATCAGCGGAGTGGAGGATCGCTTCAACGCATCCCTGGGAACGTATCACGATCTCCTGAA
AATCATTAAAGACAAGGACTTCCTGGACAATGAGGAGAACGAGGACATTCTTGAGGACATTGTCCTCACC
CTTACGTTGTTTGAAGATAGGGAGATGATTGAAGAACGCTTGAAAACTTACGCTCATCTCTTCGACGACA
AAGTCATGAAACAGCTCAAGAGGCGCCGATATACAGGATGGGGGCGGCTGTCAAGAAAACTGATCAATGG
GATCCGAGACAAGCAGAGTGGAAAGACAATCCTGGATTTTCTTAAGTCCGATGGATTTGCCAACCGGAAC
TTCATGCAGTTGATCCATGATGACTCTCTCACCTTTAAGGAGGACATCCAGAAAGCACAAGTTTCTGGCC
AGGGGGACAGTCTTCACGAGCACATCGCTAATCTTGCAGGTAGCCCAGCTATCAAAAAGGGAATACTGCA
GACCGTTAAGGTCGTGGATGAACTCGTCAAAGTAATGGGAAGGCATAAGCCCGAGAATATCGTTATCGAG
ATGGCCCGAGAGAACCAAACTACCCAGAAGGGACAGAAGAACAGTAGGGAAAGGATGAAGAGGATTGAAG
AGGGTATAAAAGAACTGGGGTCCCAAATCCTTAAGGAACACCCAGTTGAAAACACCCAGCTTCAGAATGA
GAAGCTCTACCTGTACTACCTGCAGAACGGCAGGGACATGTACGTGGATCAGGAACTGGACATCAATCGG
CTCTCCGACTACGACGTGGATGCCATCGTGCCCCAGTCTTTTCTCAAAGATGATTCTATTGATAATAAAG
TGTTGACAAGATCCGATAAAAATAGAGGGAAGAGTGATAACGTCCCCTCAGAAGAAGTTGTCAAGAAAAT
GAAAAATTATTGGCGGCAGCTGCTGAACGCCAAACTGATCACACAACGGAAGTTCGATAATCTGACTAAG
GCTGAACGAGGTGGCCTGTCTGAGTTGGATAAAGCCGGCTTCATCAAAAGGCAGCTTGTTGAGACACGCC
AGATCACCAAGCACGTGGCCCAAATTCTCGATTCACGCATGAACACCAAGTACGATGAAAATGACAAACT
GATTCGAGAGGTGAAAGTTATTACTCTRAAGTCTAAGCTGGTCTCAGATTTCAGAAAGGACTTTCAGTTT
TATAAGGTGAGAGAGATCAACAATTACCACCATGCGCATGATGCCTACCTGAATGCAGTGGTAGGCACTG
CACTTATCAAAAAATATCCCAAGCTTGAATCTGAATTTGTTTACGGAGACTATAAAGTGTACGATGTTAG
GAAAATGATCGCAAAGTCTGAGCAGGAAATAGGCAAGGCCACCGCTAAGTACTTCTTTTACAGCAATATT
ATGAATTTTTTCAAGACCGAGATTACACTGGCCAATGGAGAGATTCGGAAGCGACCACTTATCGAAACAA
ACGGAGAAACAGGAGAAATCGTGTGGGACAAGGGTAGGGATTTCGCGACAGTCCGGAAGGTCCTGTCCAT
GCCGCAGGTGAACATCGTTAAAAAGACCGAAGTACAGACCGGAGGCTTCTCCAAGGAAAGTATCCTCCCG
AAAAGGAACAGCGACAAGCTGATCGCACGCAAAAAAGATTGGGACCCCAAGAAATACGGCGGATTCGATT
CTCCTACAGTCGCTTACAGTGTACTGGTTGTGGCCAAAGTGGAGAAAGGGAAGTCTAAAAAACTCAAAAG
CGTCAAGGAACTGCTGGGCATCACAATCATGGAGCGATCAAGCTTCGAAAAAAACCCCATCGACTTTCTC
GAGGCGAAAGGATATAAAGAGGTCAAAAAAGACCTCATCATTAAGCTTCCCAAGTACTCTCTCTTTGAGC
TTGAAAACGGCCGGAAACGAATGCTCGCTAGTGCGGGCGAGCTGCAGAAAGGTAACGAGCTGGCACTGCC
CTCTAAATACGTTAATTTCTTGTATCTGGCCAGCCACTATGAAAAGCTCAAAGGGTCTCCCGAAGATAAT
GAGCAGAAGCAGCTGTTCGTGGAACAACACAAACACTACCTTGATGAGATCATCGAGCAAATAAGCGAAT
TCTCCAAAAGAGTGATCCTCGCCGACGCTAACCTCGATAAGGTGCTTTCTGCTTACAATAAGCACAGGGA
TAAGCCCATCAGGGAGCAGGCAGAAAACATTATCCACTTGTTTACTCTGACCAACTTGGGCGCGCCTGCA
GCCTTCAAGTACTTCGACACCACCATAGACAGAAAGCGGTACACCTCTACAAAGGAGGTCCTGGACGCCA
CACTGATTCATCAGTCAATTACGGGGCTCTATGAAACAAGAATCGACCTCTCTCAGCTCGGTGGAGACAG
CAGGGCTGACCCCAAGAAGAAGAGGAAGGTGGCTAGGGACAGCAAAGTGGAGAACAAAACAAAGAAGCTG
AGAGTGTTCGAAGCCTTCGCCGGCATTGGCGCCCAGAGAAAGGCCCTGGAGAAAGTGAGGAAGGACGAGT
ACGAGATCGTGGGACTGGCCGAGTGGTATGTGCCCGCCATCGTCATGTACCAGGCCATCCATAACAACTT
CCACACCAAGCTCGAGTACAAGTCCGTCAGCAGAGAGGAGATGATCGACTACCTCGAGAACAAGACCCTG
TCCTGGAACAGCAAGAACCCCGTCAGCAACGGATACTGGAAGAGGAAGAAGGATGACGAGCTGAAGATCA
TCTACAACGCCATCAAGCTGTCCGAAAAGGAGGGCAACATTTTCGACATCAGGGACCTCTACAAGAGGAC
ACTGAAGAACATCGACCTGCTCACCTACAGCTTCCCTTGCCAGGACCTGAGCCAGCTAGGCATCCAGAAG
GGCATGAAGAGGGGAAGCGGCACCAGATCCGGCCTGCTCTGGGAGATCGAAAGAGCCCTGGACTCCACCG
AGAAGAACGACCTGCCTAAGTACCTCCTCATGGAGAACGTGGGAGCCCTGCTGCACAAGAAGAACGAGGA
GGAGCTGAACCAATGGAAGCAGAAGCTGGAGAGCCTGGGCTACCAGAACAGCATCGAAGTCCTCAATGCT
GCCGATTTCGGATCCAGCCAGGCCAGGAGGAGAGTGTTCATGATCTCCACCCTCAATGAGTTCGTGGAAC
TGCCTAAGGGCGACAAGAAGCCCAAGAGCATCAAAAAGGTGCTGAACAAGATCGTGAGCGAGAAGGACAT
CCTCAACAACCTGCTGAAATACAACCTCACCGAATTCAAGAAGACCAAGTCCAACATCAACAAGGCCAGC
CTGATCGGCTACTCCAAGTTCAACTCCGAGGGCTATGTGTACGACCCCGAGTTCACAGGCCCCACACTGA
CAGCTAGCGGCGCCAACTCCAGGATCAAGATCAAGGACGGCAGCAACATCAGGAAGATGAACAGCGACGA
GACCTTCCTGTACATCGGCTTTGACAGCCAGGACGGCAAGAGAGTGAACGAAATCGAGTTCCTGACCGAG
AACCAGAAGATCTTCGTGTGTGGCAACAGCATCAGCGTGGAGGTGCTGGAGGCCATCATTGACAAGATCG
GCGGCCCTAGCGAGGGCAGAGGAAGTCTTCTAACATGCGGTGACGTGGAGGAGAATCCCGGCCCTGGTAC
CGTGAGCAAGGGCGAGGAGCTGTTCACCGGGGTGGTGCCCATCCTGGTCGAGCTGGACGGCGACGTAAAC
GGCCACAAGTTCAGCGTGTCCGGCGAGGGCGAGGGCGATGCCACCTACGGCAAGCTGACCCTGAAGTTCA
TCTGCACCACCGGCAAGCTGCCCGTGCCCTGGCCCACCCTCGTGACCACCCTGACCTACGGCGTGCAGTG
CTTCAGCCGCTACCCCGACCACATGAAGCAGCACGACTTCTTCAAGTCCGCCATGCCCGAAGGCTACGTC
CAGGAGCGCACCATCTTCTTCAAGGACGACGGCAACTACAAGACCCGCGCCGAGGTGAAGTTCGAGGGCG
ACACCCTGGTGAACCGCATCGAGCTGAAGGGCATCGACTTCAAGGAGGACGGCAACATCCTGGGGCACAA
GCTGGAGTACAACTACAACAGCCACAACGTCTATATCATGGCCGACAAGCAGAAGAACGGCATCAAGGTG
AACTTCAAGATCCGCCACAACATCGAGGACGGCAGCGTGCAGCTCGCCGACCACTACCAGCAGAACACCC
CCATCGGCGACGGCCCCGTGCTGCTGCCCGACAACCACTACCTGAGCACCCAGTCCGCCCTGAGCAAAGA
CCCCAACGAGAAGCGCGATCACATGGTCCTGCTGGAGTTCGTGACCGCCGCCGGGATCACTCTCGGCATG
GACGAGCTGTACAAGACCGGTCATCATCACCATCACCATTGAGTTTAAACCCGCTGATCAGCCTCGACTG
TGCCTTCTAGTTGCCAGCCATCTGTTGTTTGCCCCTCCCCCGTGCCTTCCTTGACCCTGGAAGGTGCCAC
TCCCACTGTCCTTTCCTAATAAAATGAGGAAATTGCATCGCATTGTCTGAGTAGGTGTCATTCTATTCTG
GGGGGTGGGGTGGGGCAGGACAGCAAGGGGGAGGATTGGGAAGACAATAGCAGGCATGCTGGGGATGCGG
TGGGCTCTATGGCTTCTGAGGCGGAAAGAACCAGCTGGGGCTCTAGGGGGTATCCCC
[124 nt withheld, positions 7268-7391]
C
[91 nt withheld, positions 7393-7483]
A
[49 nt withheld, positions 7485-7533]
CCTTTGACGTTGGAGTCCACGTTCTTT
[37 nt withheld, positions 7561-7597]
ACCCTATCTCGGTCTATTCTTTTGATTTATAAGGGATTTTGCCGATTTCGGCCTATTGGTTAAAAAATGA
GCTGATTTAACAAAAATTTAACGCGAATTAATTCTGTGGAATGTGTGTCAGTTAGGGTGTGGAAAGTCCC
CAGGCTCCCCAGCAGGCAGAAGTATGCAAAGCATGCATCTCAATTAGTCAGCAACCAGGTGTGGAAAGTC
CCCAGGCTCCCCAGCAGGCAGAAGTATGCAAAGCATGCATCTCAATTAGTCAGCAACCATAGTCCCGCCC
CTAACTCCGCCCATCCCGCCCCTAACTCCGCCCAGTTCCGCCCATTCTCCGCCCCATGGCTGACTAATTT
TTTTTATTTATGCAGAGGCCGAGGCCGCCTCTGCCTCTGAGCTATTCCAGAAGTAGTGAGGAGGCTTTTT
TGGAGGCCTAGGCTTTTGCAAAAAGCTCCCGGGAGCTTGTATATCCATTTTCGGATCTGATCAAGAGACA
GGATGAGGATCGTTTCGCATGATTGAACAAGATGGATTGCACGCAGGTTCTCCGGCCGCTTGGGTGGAGA
GGCTATTCGGCTATGACTGGGCACAACAGACAATCGGCTGCTCTGATGCCGCCGTGTTCCGGCTGTCAGC
GCAGGGGCGCCCGGTTCTTTTTGTCAAGACCGACCTGTCCGGTGCCCTGAATGAACTGCAGGACGAGGCA
GCGCGGCTATCGTGGCTGGCCACGACGGGCGTTCCTTGCGCAGCTGTGCTCGACGTTGTCACTGAAGCGG
GAAGGGACTGGCTGCTATTGGGCGAAGTGCCGGGGCAGGATCTCCTGTCATCTCACCTTGCTCCTGCCGA
GAAAGTATCCATCATGGCTGATGCAATGCGGCGGCTGCATACGCTTGATCCGGCTACCTGCCCATTCGAC
CACCAAGCGAAACATCGCATCGAGCGAGCACGTACTCGGATGGAAGCCGGTCTTGTCGATCAGGATGATC
TGGACGAAGAGCATCAGGGGCTCGCGCCAGCCGAACTGTTCGCCAGGCTCAAGGCGCGCATGCCCGACGG
CGAGGATCTCGTCGTGACCCATGGCGATGCCTGCTTGCCGAATATCATGGTGGAAAATGGCCGCTTTTCT
GGATTCATCGACTGTGGCCGGCTGGGTGTGGCGGACCGCTATCAGGACATAGCGTTGGCTACCCGTGATA
TTGCTGAAGAGCTTGGCGGCGAATGGGCTGACCGCTTCCTCGTGCTTTACGGTATCGCCGCTCCCGATTC
GCAGCGCATCGCCTTCTATCGCCTTCTTGACGAGTTCTTCTGAGCGGGACTCTGGGGTTCGCGAAATGAC
CGACCAAGCGACGCCCAACCTGCCATCACGAGATTTCGATTCCACCGCCGCCTTCTATGAAAGGTTGGGC
TTCGGAATCGTTTTCCGGGACGCCGGCTGGATGATCCTCCAGCGCGGGGATCTCATGCTGGAGTTCTTCG
CCCACCCCAACTTGTTTATTGCAGCTTATAATGGTTACAAATAAAGCAATAGCATCACAAATTTCACAAA
TAAAGCATTTTTTTCACTGCATTCTAGTTGTGGTTTGTCCAAACTCATCAATGTATCTTATCATGTCTGT
ATACCGTCGACCTCTAGCTAGAGCTTGGCGTAATCATGGTCATAGCTGTTTCCTGTGTGAAATTGTTATC
CGCTCACAATTCCACACAACATACGAGCCGGAAGCATAAAGTGTAAAGCCTGGGGTGCCTAATGAGTGAG
CTAACTCACATTAATTGCGTTGCGCTCACTGCCCGCTTTCCAGTCGGGAAACCTGTCGTGCCAGCTGCAT
TAATGAATCGGCCAACGCGCGGGGAGAGGCGGTTTGCGTATTGGGCGCTCTTCCGCTTCCTCGCTCACTG
ACTCGCTGCGCTCGGTCGTTCGGCTGCGGCGAGCGGTATCAGCTCACTCAAAGGCGGTAATACGGTTATC
CACAGAATCAGGGGATAACGCAGGAAAGAACATGTGAGCAAAAGGCCAGCAAAAGGCCAGGAACCGTAAA
AAGGCCGCGTTGCTGGCGTTTTTCCATAGGCTCCGCCCCCCTGACGAGCATCACAAAAATCGACGCTCAA
GTCAGAGGTGGCGAAACCCGACAGGACTATAAAGATACCAGGCGTTTCCCCCTGGAAGCTCCCTCGTGCG
CTCTCCTGTTCCGACCCTGCCGCTTACCGGATACCTGTCCGCCTTTCTCCCTTCGGGAAGCGTGGCGCTT
TCTCATAGCTCACGCTGTAGGTATCTCAGTTCGGTGTAGGTCGTTCGCTCCAAGCTGGGCTGTGTGCACG
AACCCCCCGTTCAGCCCGACCGCTGCGCCTTATCCGGTAACTATCGTCTTGAGTCCAACCCGGTAAGACA
CGACTTATCGCCACTGGCAGCAGCCACTGGTAACAGGATTAGCAGAGCGAGGTATGTAGGCGGTGCTACA
GAGTTCTTGAAGTGGTGGCCTAACTACGGCTACACTAGAAGAACAGTATTTGGTATCTGCGCTCTGCTGA
AGCCAGTTACCTTCGGAAAAAGAGTTGGTAGCTCTTGATCCGGCAAACAAACCACCGCTGGTAGCGGTGG
TTTTTTTGTTTGCAAGCAGCAGATTACGCGCAGAAAAAAAGGATCTCAAGAAGATCCTTTGATCTTTTCT
ACGGGGTCTGACGCTCAGTGGAACGAAAACTCACGTTAAGGGATTTTGGTCATGAGATTATCAAAAAGGA
TCTTCACCTAGATCCTTTTAAATTAAAAATGAAGTTTTAAATCAATCTAAAGTATATATGAGTAAACTTG
GTCTGACAGTTACCAATGCTTAATCAGTGAGGCACCTATCTCAGCGATCTGTCTATTTCGTTCATCCATA
GTTGCCTGACTCCCCGTCGTGTAGATAACTACGATACGGGAGGGCTTACCATCTGGCCCCAGTGCTGCAA
TGATACCGCGAGACCCACGCTCACCGGCTCCAGATTTATCAGCAATAAACCAGCCAGCCGGAAGGGCCGA
GCGCAGAAGTGGTCCTGCAACTTTATCCGCCTCCATCCAGTCTATTAATTGTTGCCGGGAAGCTAGAGTA
AGTAGTTCGCCAGTTAATAGTTTGCGCAACGTTGTTGCCATTGCTACAGGCATCGTGGTGTCACGCTCGT
CGTTTGGTATGGCTTCATTCAGCTCCGGTTCCCAACGATCAAGGCGAGTTACATGATCCCCCATGTTGTG
CAAAAAAGCGGTTAGCTCCTTCGGTCCTCCGATCGTTGTCAGAAGTAAGTTGGCCGCAGTGTTATCACTC
ATGGTTATGGCAGCACTGCATAATTCTCTTACTGTCATGCCATCCGTAAGATGCTTTTCTGTGACTGGTG
AGTACTCAACCAAGTCATTCTGAGAATAGTGTATGCGGCGACCGAGTTGCTCTTGCCCGGCGTCAATACG
GGATAATACCGCGCCACATAGCAGAACTTTAAAAGTGCTCATCATTGGAAAACGTTCTTCGGGGCGAAAA
CTCTCAAGGATCTTACCGCTGTTGAGATCCAGTTCGATGTAACCCACTCGTGCACCCAACTGATCTTCAG
CATCTTTTACTTTCACCAGCGTTTCTGGGTGAGCAAAAACAGGAAGGCAAAATGCCGCAAAAAAGGGAAT
AAGGGCGACACGGAAATGTTGAATACTCATACTCTTCCTTTTTCAATATTATTGAAGCATTTATCAGGGT
TATTGTCTCATGAGCGGATACATATTTGAATGTATTTAGAAAAATAAACAAATAGGGGTTCCGCGCACAT
TTCCCCGAAAAGTGCCACCTGACGTCGACGGATCGGGAGATCTCCCGATCCCCTATGGTGCACTCTCAGT
ACAATCTGCTCTGATGCCGCATAGTTAAGCCAGTATCTGCTCCCTGCTTGTGTGTTGGAGGTCGCTGAGT
AGTGCGCGAGCAAAATTTAAGCTACAACAAGGCAAGGCTTGACCGACAATTGCATGAAGAATCTGCTTAG
GGTTAGGCGTTTTGCGCTGCTTCGCGATGTACGGGCCAGATATACGCGTT
Features (pLannotate 1.2.2; 23 found; start..end, strand, type, name):
      1..380     +  enhancer       CMV enhancer: human cytomegalovirus immediate early enhancer
    381..584     +  promoter       CMV promoter: human cytomegalovirus (CMV) immediate early promoter
    580..613     +  LTR            5' LTR (truncated) (fragment): truncated 5' long terminal repeat (LTR) from HIV-1
    629..647     +  promoter       T7 promoter: promoter for bacteriophage T7 RNA polymerase
    763..828     +  CDS            3xFLAG: three tandem FLAG® epitope tags, followed by an enterokinase cleavage site
    865..4968    +  CDS            Cas9: Cas9 (Csn1) endonuclease from the Streptococcus pyogenes Type II CRISPR/Cas system generates RNA-guided double strand breaks in DNA
   5011..6165    +  CDS            sssIM: MTSI_SPISQ - Also known as mssSI. Protein inferred from homology: Swiss-Prot protein existence level 3. This de-novo methylase methylates completely and exclusively CG residues in Spiroplasma strain MQ-1 DNA. From Spiroplasma monobiae (strain ATCC 33825 / MQ-1).
   6232..6945    +  CDS            EGFP: EGFP is a basic (constitutively fluorescent) green fluorescent protein published in 1996, derived from Aequorea victoria. It is reported to be a rapidly-maturing weak dimer with moderate acid sensitivity.
   6998..7222    +  polyA_signal   bGH poly(A) signal: bovine growth hormone polyadenylation signal
   7226..7247    +  promoter       SV40 promoter (fragment): SV40 enhancer and early promoter
   7268..7696    +  rep_origin     f1 ori (sequence partly withheld): f1 bacteriophage origin of replication; arrow indicates direction of (+) strand synthesis
   7710..8039    +  promoter       SV40 promoter: SV40 enhancer and early promoter
   8106..8897    +  CDS            neo: KKA2_KLEPN - Also known as kan, nptII. Experimental evidence at protein level: Swiss-Prot protein existence level 1. Resistance to kanamycin, neomycin, paromomycin, ribostamycin, butirosin and gentamicin B. From Klebsiella pneumoniae.
   8923..9081    +  CDS            ble (fragment): BLE_KLEPN - Experimental evidence at protein level: Swiss-Prot protein existence level 1. Binding protein with a strong affinity to the bleomycin family of antibiotics. Binds to CL990; an antimitotic-antibiotic compound. From Klebsiella pneumoniae.
   9076..9197    +  polyA_signal   SV40 poly(A) signal: SV40 polyadenylation signal
   9268..9290    -  protein_bind   lac operator (fragment): The lac repressor binds to the lac operator to inhibit transcription in E. coli. This inhibition can be relieved by adding lactose or isopropyl-β-D-thiogalactopyranoside (IPTG). lac repressor encoded by lacI
   9294..9324    -  promoter       lac promoter: promoter for the E. coli lac operon
   9339..9360    -  protein_bind   CAP binding site: CAP binding activates transcription in the presence of cAMP. E. coli catabolite activator protein
   9373..9465    -  CDS            lacI (fragment): lac repressor; lacI; The lac repressor binds to the lac operator to inhibit transcription in E. coli. This inhibition can be relieved by adding lactose or isopropyl-β-D-thiogalactopyranoside (IPTG).
   9648..10236   -  rep_origin     ori: high-copy-number ColE1/pMB1/pBR322/pUC origin of replication
  10407..11267   -  CDS            AmpR: β-lactamase; bla; confers resistance to ampicillin, carbenicillin, and related antibiotics
  11268..11372   -  promoter       AmpR promoter: bla
  11431..11483   -  misc_feature   bom (fragment): basis of mobility region from pBR322
