[The description below was written by a language model from this plasmid's Addgene catalogue record and pLannotate feature annotations shown in this document.]
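Description:
pcDNA3.1-dCas9-MQ1(Q147L)-EGFP is an 11.6 kb mammalian expression and CRISPR plasmid built on the pcDNA3.1 backbone and designed for targeted CpG methylation. It is propagated in E. coli through a high-copy ColE1/pUC-type origin with ampicillin resistance (AmpR under its own bla promoter), and it also carries an f1 phage origin. For selection in mammalian cells, an SV40 early promoter drives the neomycin phosphotransferase gene followed by an SV40 polyadenylation signal, allowing G418 selection. EGFP fluorescence provides a second way of identifying or sorting transfected cells.

The payload is a single open reading frame transcribed from the CMV immediate-early enhancer and promoter and terminated by the bovine growth hormone poly(A) signal. A T7 promoter lies just upstream of the coding region. The frame begins with an N-terminal 3xFLAG tag, followed by Streptococcus pyogenes Cas9. The automated annotation labels this simply as Cas9, but the construct name and catalogue entry identify it as the catalytically dead dCas9. It is fused to the CpG-specific DNA methyltransferase M.SssI from Spiroplasma strain MQ1, which carries the Q147L substitution. The catalogue lists a 6xHis tag and a T2A-EGFP cassette at the C terminus. Only EGFP is annotated in the feature table, but the T2A peptide would release it as a separate protein, so green fluorescence reports expression without being fused to the effector.

A guide RNA is not encoded here and must be supplied separately. The guide directs the dCas9 fusion to a chosen locus, where the methyltransferase deposits methylation at nearby CpG sites. The record does not explain the functional rationale for the Q147L mutation.
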