Addgene plasmid #89634: pcDNA3.1-dCas9-MQ1(Q147L)-EGFP
Purpose: Targeted CpG methylation
Depositing lab: Margaret Goodell. Depositing organization: Baylor College of Medicine. Publication: Targeted DNA methylation in vivo using an engineered dCas9-MQ1 fusion protein. Lei Y, Zhang X, Su J, Jeong M, Gundry MC, Huang YH, Zhou Y, Li W, Goodell MA. Nat Commun. 2017 Jul 11;8:16026. doi: 10.1038/ncomms16026. PubMed 28695892.
Backbone
  Vector backbone: pcDNA3.1
  Backbone manufacturer: invitrogene
  Backbone size w/o insert (bp): 5382
  Total vector size (bp): 11637
  Vector type: Mammalian Expression, CRISPR
  Selectable markers: Neomycin (select with G418) ; EGFP
Growth in bacteria
  Bacterial resistance: Ampicillin, 100 μg/mL
  Growth temperature: 37°C
  Growth strain: DH5alpha
  Copy number: Unknown
Gene/Insert
  Gene/Insert name: site-specific DNA-methyltransferase SssI (alt name: dCas9-MQ1(Q147L))
  Species: Synthetic; Spiroplasma sp. (strain MQ1)
  Insert size (bp): 1164
  Mutation: Q147L, CAA-->CTA
  GenBank ID: P15840.3
  Promoter: CMV
  Tag / fusion protein: 3*FLAG (N terminal on insert); T2A-EGFP (C terminal on insert); 6*His (C terminal on insert)
  Cloning method: Restriction Enzyme; 5′ cloning site NheI (destroyed during cloning); 3′ cloning site NheI (destroyed during cloning)
  Sequencing primers: 5′ GCGCCCTAGGGACAGCAAAGTGGAGAACAAAACA; 3′ GCGCCCTAGGGCCGCCGATCTTGTCAATG
Terms and licenses: Academic/Nonprofit Terms; Industry Terms: Not Available to Industry
How to cite: pcDNA3.1-dCas9-MQ1(Q147L)-EGFP was a gift from Margaret Goodell (Addgene plasmid # 89634)
